>Addgene plasmid #146197 | pAc5.1B-EGFP-DmMe31B-K108A_E | depositor full sequence | sequence record 288642 | Full Sequence
CTTCAAGGAATTAATTCTATATTCTAAAAACACAAATGATACTTCTAAAAAAAATCATGAATGGCATCAA
CTCTGAATCAAATCTTTGCAGATGCACCTACTTCTCATTTCCACTGTCACATCATTTTTCCAGATCTCGC
TGCCTGTTATGTGGCCCACAAACCAAGACACGTTTTATGGCCATTAAAGCTGGCTGATCGTCGCCAAACA
CCAAATACATATCAATATGTACATTCGAGAAAGAAGCGATCAAAGAAGCGTCTTCGGGCGAGTAGGAGAA
TGCGGAGGAGAAGGAGAACGAGCTGATCTAGTATCTCTCCACAATCCAATGCCAACTGACCAACTGGCCA
TATTCGGAGCAATTTGAAGCCAATTTCCATCGCCTGGCGATCGCTCCATTCTTGGCTATATGTTTTTCAC
CGTTCCCGGGGCCATTTTCAAAGACTCGTCGGTAAGATAAGATTGTGTCACTCGCTGTCTCTCTTCATTT
GTCGAAGAATGCTGAGGAATTTCGCGATGACGTCGGCGAGTATTTTGAAGAATGAGAATAATTTGTATTT
ATACGAAAATCAGTTAGTGGAATTTTCTACAAAAACATGTTATCTATAGATAATTTTGTTGCAAAATATG
TTGACTATGACAAAGATTGTATGTATATACCTTTAATGTATTCTCATTTTCTTATGTATTTATAATGGCA
ATGATGATACTGATGATATTTTAAGATGATGCCAGACCACAGGCTGATTTCTGCGTCTTTTGCCGAACGC
AGTGCATGTGCGGTTGTTGTTTTTTGGAATAGTTTCAATTTTCGGACTGTCCGCTTTGATTTCAGTTTCT
TGGCTTATTCAAAAAGCAAAGTAAAGCCAAAAAAGCGAGATGGCAATACCAAATGCGGCAAAACGGTAGT
GGAAGGAAAGGGGTGCGGGGCAGCGGAAGGAAGGGTGGGGCGGGGCGTGGCGGGGTCTGTGGCTGGGCGC
GACGTCACCGACGTTGGAGCCACTCCTTTGACCATGTGTGCGTGTGTGTATTATTCGTGTCTCGCCACTC
GCCGGTTGTTTTTTTCTTTTTATCTCGCTCTCTCTAGCGCCATCTCGTACGCATGCTCAACGCACCGCAT
GTTGCCGTGTCCTTTATGCGTCATTTTGGCTCGAAATAGGCAATTATTTAAACAAAGATTAGTCAACGAA
AACGCTAAAATAAATAAGTCTACAATATGGTTACTTATTGCCATGTGTGTGCAGCCAACGATAGCAACAA
AAGCAACAACACAGTGGCTTTCCCTCTTTCACTTTTTGTTTGCAAGCGCGTGCGAGCAAGACGGCACGAC
CGGCAAACGCAATTACGCTGACAAAGAGCAGACGAAGTTTTGGCCGAAAAACATCAAGGCGCCTGATACG
AATGCATTTGCAATAACAATTGCGATATTTAATATTGTTTATGAAGCTGTTTGACTTCAAAACACACAAA
AAAAAAAATAAAACAAATTATTTGAAAGAGAATTAGGAATCGGACAGCTTATCGTTACGGGCTAACAGCA
CACCGAGACGAAATAGCTTACCTGACGTCACAGCCTCTGGAAGAACTGCCGCCAAGCAGAGAGAGAGAGA
AAAAGAGGGAGAGCAGCTTAGACCGCATGTGCTTGTGTGTGAGGCGTCTCTCTCTTCGTCTCCTGTTTGC
GCAAACGCATAGACTGCACTGAGAAAATCGATTACCTATTTTTTATGAATGAATATTTGCACTATTACTA
TTCAAAACTATTAAGATAGCAATCACATTCAATAGCCAAATACTATACCACCTGAGCGATGCAACGAAAT
GATCAATTTGAGCAAAAATGCTGCATATTTAGGACGGCATCATTATAGAAATGCTTCTTGCTGTGTACTT
TTCTCTCGTCTGGCAGCTGTTTCGCCGTTATTGTTAAAACCGGCTTAAGTTAGGTGTGTTTTCTACGACT
AGTGATGCCCCTACTAGAAGATGTGTGTTGCACAAATGTCCCTGAATAACCAATTTGAAGTGCAGATAGC
AGTAAACGTAAGCTAATATGAATATTATTTAACTGTAATGTTTTAATATCGCTGGACATTACTAATAAAC
CCACTATAAACACATGTACATATGTATGTTTTGGCATACAATGAGTAGTTGGGGAAAAAATGTGTAAAAG
CACCGTGACCATCACAGCATAAAGATAACCAGCTGAAGTATCGAATATGAGTAACCCCCAAATTGAATCA
CATGCCGCAACTGATAGGACCCATGGAAGTACACTCTTCATGGCGATATACAAGACACACACAAGCACGA
ACACCCAGTTGCGGAGGAAATTCTCCGTAAATGAAAACCCAATCGGCGAACAATTCATACCCATATATGG
TAAAAGTTTTGAACGCGACTTGAGAGCGGAGAGCATTGCGGCTGATAAGGTTTTAGCGCTAAGCGGGCTT
TATAAAACGGGCTGCGGGACCAGTTTTCATATCACTACCGTTTGAGTTCTTGTGCTGTGTGGATACTCCT
CCCGACACAAAGCCGCTCCATCAGCCAGCAGTCGTCTAATCCAGAGACCCCGGATCGGGGTACCAACATG
GTGAGCAAGGGCGAGGAGCTGTTCACCGGGGTGGTGCCCATCCTGGTCGAGCTGGACGGCGACGTAAACG
GCCACAAGTTCAGCGTGTCCGGCGAGGGCGAGGGCGATGCCACCTACGGCAAGCTGACCCTGAAGTTCAT
CTGCACCACCGGCAAGCTGCCCGTGCCCTGGCCCACCCTCGTGACCACCCTGACCTACGGCGTGCAGTGC
TTCAGCCGCTACCCCGACCACATGAAGCAGCACGACTTCTTCAAGTCCGCCATGCCCGAAGGCTACGTCC
AGGAGCGCACCATCTTCTTCAAGGACGACGGCAACTACAAGACCCGCGCCGAGGTGAAGTTCGAGGGCGA
CACCCTGGTGAACCGCATCGAGCTGAAGGGCATCGACTTCAAGGAGGACGGCAACATCCTGGGGCACAAG
CTGGAGTACAACTACAACAGCCACAACGTCTATATCATGGCCGACAAGCAGAAGAACGGCATCAAGGTGA
ACTTCAAGATCCGCCACAACATCGAGGACGGCAGCGTGCAGCTCGCCGACCACTACCAGCAGAACACCCC
CATCGGCGACGGCCCCGTGCTGCTGCCCGACAACCACTACCTGAGCACCCAGTCCGCCCTGAGCAAAGAC
CCCAACGAGAAGCGCGATCACATGGTCCTGCTGGAGTTCGTGACCGCCGCCGGGATCACTCTCGGCATGG
ACGAGCTGTACAAGCCAAGCTTGATGATGACTGAAAAGTTAAATTCTGGGCACACTAATTTAACAAGCAA
GGGGATTATAAATGATCTTCAAATTGCTGGAAACACAAGTGACGATATGGGCTGGAAATCAAAGCTGAAG
CTGCCGCCAAAGGACAACCGATTCAAAACAACTGATGTGACCGATACGCGAGGCAATGAATTCGAGGAGT
TTTGCCTTAAAAGAGAACTGCTTATGGGTATATTCGAGAAGGGATGGGAGCGCCCTTCGCCAATTCAGGA
AGCAGCTATTCCTATAGCATTAAGTGGAAAAGATGTGCTGGCTCGGGCCAAGAACGGCACAGGCGCAACA
GGAGCCTACTGCATCCCAGTTTTAGAACAAATCGACCCAACCAAGGACTACATTCAGGCACTTGTGATGG
TCCCCACCCGAGAGTTGGCGCTACAAACCTCACAGATATGTATTGAGCTGGCGAAACATCTTGATATCCG
GGTAATGGTCACAACGGGAGGTACCATTCTAAAGGATGACATTCTTCGTATTTATCAAAAAGTACAATTA
ATTATTGCCACTCCCGGACGAATATTAGATCTGATGGATAAGAAAGTTGCCGATATGTCGCATTGCAGAA
TATTAGTTTTGGATGAGGCCGATAAGCTATTGTCGCTTGATTTTCAAGGCATGCTGGATCATGTTATACT
AAAGTTACCAAAGGATCCACAGATCTTGCTATTTTCCGCAACATTTCCACTAACAGTCAAGAATTTCATG
GAGAAGCATTTACGCGAGCCTTACGAGATCAACCTGATGGAGGAGCTAACACTGAAGGGTGTCACTCAGT
ACTATGCATTCGTACAGGAGCGCCAGAAAGTACACTGCTTGAATACGCTCTTTTCGAAGCTGCAGATCAA
TCAGTCTATCATATTCTGCAATTCCACGCAACGTGTCGAGCTATTGGCCAAAAAGATCACAGAGCTTGGA
TATTGCTGTTACTATATACACGCTAAGATGGCCCAGGCACACAGAAATCGAGTATTCCACGATTTCCGCC
AAGGACTCTGTCGCAATCTGGTGTGCTCCGACCTGTTCACCCGTGGTATCGACGTGCAGGCCGTGAATGT
AGTAATCAATTTCGATTTCCCACGAATGGCAGAGACATACTTGCATCGAATTGGTCGCTCAGGACGTTTC
GGTCATTTGGGTATTGCTATTAATCTGATAACCTACGAGGATCGGTTTGATCTGCATCGGATTGAAAAAG
AACTTGGAACCGAAATAAAGCCTATTCCGAAGGTCATAGACCCCGCCCTTTATGTCGCAAACGTTGGCGC
ATCCGTTGGCGATACTTGCAACAACAGTGATCTGAATAATTCTGCGAACGAGGAGGGCAACGTTAGCAAA
TAAGCGGCCGCTCGAGTCTAGAGGGCCCGCGGTTCGAAGGTAAGCCTATCCCTAACCCTCTCCTCGGTCT
CGATTCTACGCGTACCGGTCATCATCACCATCACCATTGAGTTTAAACCCGCTGATCAGCCTCGACTGTG
CCTTCTAAGGCCTGAGCTCGCTGATCAGCCTCGATCGAGGATCCAGACATGATAAGATACATTGATGAGT
TTGGACAAACCACAACTAGAATGCAGTGAAAAAAATGCTTTATTTGTGAAATTTGTGATGCTATTGCTTT
ATTTGTAACCATTATAAGCTGCAATAAACAAGTTAACAACAACAATTGCATTCATTTTATGTTTCAGGTT
CAGGGGGAGGTGTGGGAGGTTTTTTAAAGCAAGTAAAACCTCTACAAATGTGGTATGGCTGATTATGATC
AGTCGACCGATGCCCTTGAGAGCCTTCAACCCAGTCAGCTCCTTCCGGTGGGCGCGGGGCATGACTATCG
TCGCCGCACTTATGACTGTCTTCTTTATCATGCAACTCGTAGGACAGGTGCCGGCAGCGCTCTGGGTCAT
TTTCGGCGAGGACCGCTTTCGCTGGAGCGCGACGATGATCGGCCTGTCGCTTGCGGTATTCGGAATCTTG
CACGCCCTCGCTCAAGCCTTCGTCACTGGTCCCGCCACCAAACGTTTCGGCGAGAAGCAGGCCATTATCG
CCGGCATGGCGGCCGACGCGCTGGGCTACGTCTTGCTGGCGTTCGCGACGCGAGGCTGGATGGCCTTCCC
CATTATGATTCTTCTCGCTTCCGGCGGCATCGGGATGCCCGCGTTGCAGGCCATGCTGTCCAGGCAGGTA
GATGACGACCATCAGGGACAGCTTCAAGGATCGCTCGCGGCTCTTACCAGCCAGCAAAAGGCCAGGAACC
GTAAAAAGGCCGCGTTGCTGGCGTTTTTCCATAGGCTCCGCCCCCCTGACGAGCATCACAAAAATCGACG
CTCAAGTCAGAGGTGGCGAAACCCGACAGGACTATAAAGATACCAGGCGTTTCCCCCTGGAAGCTCCCTC
GTGCGCTCTCCTGTTCCGACCCTGCCGCTTACCGGATACCTGTCCGCCTTTCTCCCTTCGGGAAGCGTGG
CGCTTTCTCAATGCTCACGCTGTAGGTATCTCAGTTCGGTGTAGGTCGTTCGCTCCAAGCTGGGCTGTGT
GCACGAACCCCCCGTTCAGCCCGACCGCTGCGCCTTATCCGGTAACTATCGTCTTGAGTCCAACCCGGTA
AGACACGACTTATCGCCACTGGCAGCAGCCACTGGTAACAGGATTAGCAGAGCGAGGTATGTAGGCGGTG
CTACAGAGTTCTTGAAGTGGTGGCCTAACTACGGCTACACTAGAAGGACAGTATTTGGTATCTGCGCTCT
GCTGAAGCCAGTTACCTTCGGAAAAAGAGTTGGTAGCTCTTGATCCGGCAAACAAACCACCGCTGGTAGC
GGTGGTTTTTTTGTTTGCAAGCAGCAGATTACGCGCAGAAAAAAAGGATCTCAAGAAGATCCTTTGATCT
TTTCTACGGGGTCTGACGCTCAGTGGAACGAAAACTCACGTTAAGGGATTTTGGTCATGAGATTATCAAA
AAGGATCTTCACCTAGATCCTTTTAAATTAAAAATGAAGTTTTAAATCAATCTAAAGTATATATGAGTAA
ACTTGGTCTGACAGTTACCAATGCTTAATCAGTGAGGCACCTATCTCAGCGATCTGTCTATTTCGTTCAT
CCATAGTTGCCTGACTCCCCGTCGTGTAGATAACTACGATACGGGAGGGCTTACCATCTGGCCCCAGTGC
TGCAATGATACCGCGAGACCCACGCTCACCGGCTCCAGATTTATCAGCAATAAACCAGCCAGCCGGAAGG
GCCGAGCGCAGAAGTGGTCCTGCAACTTTATCCGCCTCCATCCAGTCTATTAATTGTTGCCGGGAAGCTA
GAGTAAGTAGTTCGCCAGTTAATAGTTTGCGCAACGTTGTTGCCATTGCTGCAGGCATCGTGGTGTCACG
CTCGTCGTTTGGTATGGCTTCATTCAGCTCCGGTTCCCAACGATCAAGGCGAGTTACATGATCCCCCATG
TTGTGCAAAAAAGCGGTTAGCTCCTTCGGTCCTCCGATCGTTGTCAGAAGTAAGTTGGCCGCAGTGTTAT
CACTCATGGTTATGGCAGCACTGCATAATTCTCTTACTGTCATGCCATCCGTAAGATGCTTTTCTGTGAC
TGGTGAGTACTCAACCAAGTCATTCTGAGAATAGTGTATGCGGCGACCGAGTTGCTCTTGCCCGGCGTCA
ACACGGGATAATACCGCGCCACATAGCAGAACTTTAAAAGTGCTCATCATTGGAAAACGTTCTTCGGGGC
GAAAACTCTCAAGGATCTTACCGCTGTTGAGATCCAGTTCGATGTAACCCACTCGTGCACCCAACTGATC
TTCAGCATCTTTTACTTTCACCAGCGTTTCTGGGTGAGCAAAAACAGGAAGGCAAAATGCCGCAAAAAAG
GGAATAAGGGCGACACGGAAATGTTGAATACTCATACTCTTCCTTTTTCAATATTATTGAAGCATTTATC
AGGGTTATTGTCTCATGAGCGGATACATATTTGAATGTATTTAGAAAAATAAACAAATAGGGGTTCCGCG
CACATTTCCCCGAAAAGTGCCACCTGACGTCTAAGAAACCATTATTATCATGACATTAACCTATAAAAAT
AGGCGTATCACGAGGCCCTTTCGT
Features (pLannotate 1.2.2; 10 found; start..end, strand, type, name):
     56..2568    +  promoter       Ac5 promoter: Drosophila melanogaster actin 5C promoter
   2588..3304    +  CDS            EGFP: EGFP is a basic (constitutively fluorescent) green fluorescent protein published in 1996, derived from Aequorea victoria. It is reported to be a rapidly-maturing weak dimer with moderate acid sensitivity.
   3314..4690    +  CDS            me31B: DDX6_DROME - Experimental evidence at protein level: Swiss-Prot protein existence level 1. ATP-dependent RNA helicase which is a core component of a variety of ribonucleoprotein complexes (RNPs) that play critical roles in translational repression and mRNA decapping during embryogenesis, oogenesis, neurogenesis and neurotransmission (PubMed:11546740, PubMed:16256742, PubMed:17178403, PubMed:18590813, PubMed:21267420, PubMed:21447556, PubMed:28875934, PubMed:28388438, PubMed:17982591, PubMed:31114929). Recruits core components and translational repressors to some RNP complexes, and mediates RNP
   4729..4770    +  CDS            V5 tag: epitope tag from simian virus 5
   4870..5004    -  polyA_signal   SV40 poly(A) signal: SV40 polyadenylation signal
   5027..5111    -  CDS            large T antigen (fragment): large T antigen from SV40 (simian virus 40)
   5112..5582    +  CDS            TcR (fragment): tetracycline efflux protein; tet; confers resistance to tetracycline
   5626..6214    -  rep_origin     ori: high-copy-number ColE1/pMB1/pBR322/pUC origin of replication
   6385..7245    -  CDS            AmpR: β-lactamase; bla; confers resistance to ampicillin, carbenicillin, and related antibiotics
   7246..7350    -  promoter       AmpR promoter: bla
