[The description below was written by a language model from this plasmid's Addgene catalogue record and pLannotate feature annotations shown in this document.]
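Description:
pAc5.1B-EGFP-DmMe31B-K108A_E is a 7,444 nt insect expression plasmid for producing a GFP-tagged point mutant of the Drosophila melanogaster DEAD-box RNA helicase Me31B (the fly DDX6 orthologue) in insect cells. The catalogue lists the backbone as unknown, although the name and the annotated parts point to a pAc5.1-type vector. It is propagated in E. coli through a ColE1/pUC-type origin and selected with ampicillin via the β-lactamase gene and its native bla promoter. The record describes it as low copy, even though the origin is annotated as a high-copy type. Short fragments annotated as tetracycline-resistance and SV40 large T antigen sequence appear to be non-functional backbone remnants. No marker for selection in insect cells is annotated.

Expression is driven by the constitutive Drosophila actin 5C (Ac5) promoter. Downstream lie an EGFP coding sequence and, a few nucleotides later, the me31B open reading frame, an arrangement consistent with an N-terminal EGFP fusion. The ORF was taken from the NCBI reference transcript and carries the K108A substitution. A V5 epitope tag sequence follows the insert, but the record does not indicate whether it is read in frame or excluded by a stop codon. An SV40 polyadenylation signal provides 3' end processing.

The associated study addressed how the P-body components EDC3 and Tral bind Me31B in a mutually exclusive manner, so this mutant was presumably used alongside the wild-type protein to test interactions or localisation in fly cells. The record does not state what K108A specifically disrupts. The deposited sequence may be theoretical or only partly verified by sequencing.
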