Addgene plasmid #146197: pAc5.1B-EGFP-DmMe31B-K108A_E
Purpose: Insect Expression of DmMe31B-K108A
Depositing lab: Elisa Izaurralde. Depositing organization: Max Planck Institute for Developmental Biology. Publication: Structural basis for the mutually exclusive anchoring of P body components EDC3 and Tral to the DEAD box protein DDX6/Me31B. Tritschler F, Braun JE, Eulalio A, Truffault V, Izaurralde E, Weichenrieder O. Mol Cell. 2009 Mar 13. 33(5):661-8. 10.1016/j.molcel.2009.02.014 PubMed 19285948.
Backbone
  Vector backbone: Unknown
  Vector type: Insect Expression
Growth in bacteria
  Bacterial resistance: Ampicillin, 100 μg/mL
  Growth temperature: 37°C
  Growth strain: DH5alpha
  Copy number: Low Copy
Gene/Insert
  Gene/Insert name: DmMe31B-K108A
  Species: D. melanogaster (fly)
  Entrez Gene: me31B (a.k.a. Dmel_CG4916, CG4916, DDX6, Dhh1p/Me31b, DmRH3, Dmel\CG4916, ME31B, Mat31B, Me31B, Me31b, l(2)k06607, me31b)
  Cloning method: Unknown
Terms and licenses: Academic/Nonprofit Terms; Industry Terms: Not Available to Industry
Depositor comments: ORF extracted from NCBI: NM_078809.3 Plasmids from this collection were made available to the research community and donated after the lab closed. Please note that the sequence provided by the depositing laboratory may be theoretical/predicted or based on Sanger sequencing results. There may be discrepancies between sequencing results obtained by Addgene and the depositor sequence. If an Addgene verified sequence is not available, please contact before placing your order to request that our lab fully sequence the plasmid.
How to cite: pAc5.1B-EGFP-DmMe31B-K108A_E was a gift from Elisa Izaurralde (Addgene plasmid # 146197 ; http://n2t.net/addgene:146197 ; RRID:Addgene_146197)
